Addgene plasmid #233649: pPYRMandi-ABI
Purpose: Cellular colocalization assay (PYRMandi/ABI) for the CIP Mandi (mandipropamid)
Depositing lab: Richard Wombacher. Publication: Photoactivatable Plant Hormone-Based Chemical Inducers of Proximity for In Vivo Applications. Poschko P, Berrou CM, Pakari K, Ziegler MJ, Kern C, Koch B, Wittbrodt J, Wombacher R. ACS Chem Biol. 2025 Jan 27. doi: 10.1021/acschembio.4c00592. PubMed 39868662.
Backbone
  Vector backbone: pcDNA5/FRT
  Backbone size w/o insert (bp): 4996
  Total vector size (bp): 8116
  Vector type: Mammalian Expression
  Selectable markers: Hygromycin
Growth in bacteria
  Bacterial resistance: Ampicillin, 100 μg/mL
  Growth temperature: 37°C
  Growth strain: DH5alpha
  Copy number: High Copy
Gene/Insert
  Gene/Insert name: TOMM20-mCherry-PYRMandi-P2A-eGFP-ABI
  Insert size (bp): 3120
  Promoter: CMV
  Cloning method: Gibson Cloning
  Sequencing primers: 5′ CGCAAATGGGCGGTAGGCGTG
Terms and licenses: Academic/Nonprofit Terms; Industry Terms: Not Available to Industry
How to cite: pPYRMandi-ABI was a gift from Richard Wombacher (Addgene plasmid # 233649 ; http://n2t.net/addgene:233649 ; RRID:Addgene_233649)
