[The description below was written by a language model from this plasmid's Addgene catalogue record and pLannotate feature annotations shown in this document.]
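Description:
pPYRMandi-ABI is an 8.1 kb mammalian expression plasmid built on the pcDNA5/FRT backbone. It is propagated in E. coli through a high-copy ColE1/pUC-type origin with ampicillin selection (β-lactamase under its own promoter). The backbone also carries an FRT site placed directly upstream of a hygromycin resistance coding sequence followed by an SV40 polyadenylation signal. In the Flp-In design this marker has no functional promoter of its own, and here only a small SV40 promoter fragment is annotated. Hygromycin resistance is therefore expected to arise mainly after FLP-mediated integration into a matching genomic FRT site. The plasmid can also be used for transient transfection.

The 3.1 kb payload, assembled by Gibson cloning, is a single open reading frame driven by the CMV enhancer/promoter and terminated by the bGH polyadenylation signal. It begins with an N-terminal fragment of human TOMM20, which serves as an anchor for the mitochondrial outer membrane. This is fused to mCherry and to PYRMandi, annotated as the Arabidopsis abscisic acid receptor PYR1; the name indicates a variant that responds to mandipropamid. According to the insert name, a P2A self-cleaving peptide follows, although it is not annotated in the feature table, so EGFP fused to a fragment of the Arabidopsis phosphatase ABI1 is released as a separate protein.

The construct is designed as a cellular colocalization assay for mandipropamid (Mandi) as a chemical inducer of proximity. The red bait sits on mitochondria while the green ABI fusion is not anchored. Mandi-induced PYRMandi–ABI dimerization should recruit the green signal to the mitochondria, giving an imaging readout. The associated work concerns photoactivatable versions of such plant hormone-based inducers.
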