Features (pLannotate 1.2.2; 24 found; start..end, strand, type, name):
     28..80      -  misc_feature   bom (fragment): basis of mobility region from pBR322
    235..614     +  enhancer       CMV enhancer: human cytomegalovirus immediate early enhancer
    615..818     +  promoter       CMV promoter: human cytomegalovirus (CMV) immediate early promoter
    814..847     +  LTR            5' LTR (truncated) (fragment): truncated 5' long terminal repeat (LTR) from HIV-1
    863..881     +  promoter       T7 promoter: promoter for bacteriophage T7 RNA polymerase
    920..1015    +  CDS            TOMM20 (fragment): TOM20_HUMAN - Also known as KIAA0016. Experimental evidence at protein level: Swiss-Prot protein existence level 1. Central component of the receptor complex responsible for the recognition and translocation of cytosolically synthesized mitochondrial preproteins. Together with TOM22 functions as the transit peptide receptor at the surface of the mitochondrion outer membrane and facilitates the movement of preproteins into the TOM40 translocation pore (By similarity). Required for the translocation across the mitochondrial outer membrane of cytochrome P450 monooxygenases. From Homo sapiens (Hum
   1034..1741    +  CDS            mCherry: mCherry is a basic (constitutively fluorescent) red fluorescent protein published in 2004, derived from Discosoma sp.. It is reported to be a very rapidly-maturing monomer with low acid sensitivity.
   1757..2329    +  CDS            PYR1: PYR1_ARATH - Also known as ABIP6 From Arabidopsis thaliana (Mouse-ear cress).
   2405..3121    +  CDS            EGFP: EGFP is a basic (constitutively fluorescent) green fluorescent protein published in 1996, derived from Aequorea victoria. It is reported to be a rapidly-maturing weak dimer with moderate acid sensitivity.
   3140..4033    +  CDS            ABI1 (fragment): P2C56_ARATH - Experimental evidence at protein level: Swiss-Prot protein existence level 1. Key component and repressor of the abscisic acid (ABA) signaling pathway that regulates numerous ABA responses, such as stomatal closure, osmotic water permeability of the plasma membrane (Pos), drought-induced resistance and rhizogenesis, response to glucose, high light stress, seed germination and inhibition of vegetative growth. During the stomatal closure regulation, modulates the inward calcium-channel permeability as well as the actin reorganization in guard cells in response to ABA. Involved in t
   4074..4298    +  polyA_signal   bGH poly(A) signal: bovine growth hormone polyadenylation signal
   4302..4323    +  promoter       SV40 promoter (fragment): SV40 enhancer and early promoter
   4344..4577    +  rep_origin     f1 ori (fragment) (sequence partly withheld): f1 bacteriophage origin of replication; arrow indicates direction of (+) strand synthesis
   4582..4629    +  protein_bind   FRT: FLP-mediated recombination occurs in the 8-bp core sequence TCTAGAAA (Turan and Bode, 2011). FLP recombinase from the Saccharomyces cerevisiae 2μ plasmid
   4637..5659    +  CDS            HygR: aminoglycoside phosphotransferase from E. coli; aph(4)-Ia; confers resistance to hygromycin
   5669..5794    +  CDS            ble (fragment): BLE_KLEPN - Experimental evidence at protein level: Swiss-Prot protein existence level 1. Binding protein with a strong affinity to the bleomycin family of antibiotics. Binds to CL990; an antimitotic-antibiotic compound. From Klebsiella pneumoniae.
   5789..5910    +  polyA_signal   SV40 poly(A) signal: SV40 polyadenylation signal
   5983..5999    -  protein_bind   lac operator: The lac repressor binds to the lac operator to inhibit transcription in E. coli. This inhibition can be relieved by adding lactose or isopropyl-β-D-thiogalactopyranoside (IPTG). lac repressor encoded by lacI
   6007..6037    -  promoter       lac promoter: promoter for the E. coli lac operon
   6052..6073    -  protein_bind   CAP binding site: CAP binding activates transcription in the presence of cAMP. E. coli catabolite activator protein
   6086..6178    -  CDS            lacI (fragment): lac repressor; lacI; The lac repressor binds to the lac operator to inhibit transcription in E. coli. This inhibition can be relieved by adding lactose or isopropyl-β-D-thiogalactopyranoside (IPTG).
   6361..6949    -  rep_origin     ori: high-copy-number ColE1/pMB1/pBR322/pUC origin of replication
   7120..7980    -  CDS            AmpR: β-lactamase; bla; confers resistance to ampicillin, carbenicillin, and related antibiotics
   7981..8085    -  promoter       AmpR promoter: bla
>Addgene plasmid #233649 | pPYRMandi-ABI | addgene full sequence | sequence record 468153 | Addgene NGS Result
GACGGATCGGGAGATCTCCCGATCCCCTATGGTGCACTCTCAGTACAATCTGCTCTGATGCCGCATAGTT
AAGCCAGTATCTGCTCCCTGCTTGTGTGTTGGAGGTCGCTGAGTAGTGCGCGAGCAAAATTTAAGCTACA
ACAAGGCAAGGCTTGACCGACAATTGCATGAAGAATCTGCTTAGGGTTAGGCGTTTTGCGCTGCTTCGCG
ATGTACGGGCCAGATATACGCGTTGACATTGATTATTGACTAGTTATTAATAGTAATCAATTACGGGGTC
ATTAGTTCATAGCCCATATATGGAGTTCCGCGTTACATAACTTACGGTAAATGGCCCGCCTGGCTGACCG
CCCAACGACCCCCGCCCATTGACGTCAATAATGACGTATGTTCCCATAGTAACGCCAATAGGGACTTTCC
ATTGACGTCAATGGGTGGAGTATTTACGGTAAACTGCCCACTTGGCAGTACATCAAGTGTATCATATGCC
AAGTACGCCCCCTATTGACGTCAATGACGGTAAATGGCCCGCCTGGCATTATGCCCAGTACATGACCTTA
TGGGACTTTCCTACTTGGCAGTACATCTACGTATTAGTCATCGCTATTACCATGGTGATGCGGTTTTGGC
AGTACATCAATGGGCGTGGATAGCGGTTTGACTCACGGGGATTTCCAAGTCTCCACCCCATTGACGTCAA
TGGGAGTTTGTTTTGGCACCAAAATCAACGGGACTTTCCAAAATGTCGTAACAACTCCGCCCCATTGACG
CAAATGGGCGGTAGGCGTGTACGGTGGGAGGTCTATATAAGCAGAGCTCTCTGGCTAACTAGAGAACCCA
CTGCTTACTGGCTTATCGAAATTAATACGACTCACTATAGGGAGACCCAAGCTGGCTAGCGTTTAAACTT
ACCACCATGGGTCGGAACAGCGCCATCGCCGCGGGCGTGTGCGGTGCCCTCTTCATAGGGTACTGCATCT
ACTTTGACCGCAAAAGACGAAGTGACCCCAACTTCGGATCCGGAGCAAGTGGAATGGTGAGCAAGGGCGA
GGAGGATAACATGGCCATCATCAAGGAGTTCATGCGCTTCAAGGTGCACATGGAGGGCTCCGTGAACGGC
CACGAGTTCGAGATCGAGGGCGAGGGCGAGGGCCGCCCCTACGAGGGCACCCAGACCGCCAAGCTGAAGG
TGACCAAGGGTGGCCCCCTGCCCTTCGCCTGGGACATCCTGTCCCCTCAGTTCATGTACGGCTCCAAGGC
CTACGTGAAGCACCCCGCCGACATCCCCGACTACTTGAAGCTGTCCTTCCCCGAGGGCTTCAAGTGGGAG
CGCGTGATGAACTTCGAGGACGGCGGCGTGGTGACCGTGACCCAGGACTCCTCCCTGCAGGACGGCGAGT
TCATCTACAAGGTGAAGCTGCGCGGCACCAACTTCCCCTCCGACGGCCCCGTAATGCAGAAGAAGACCAT
GGGCTGGGAGGCCTCCTCCGAGCGGATGTACCCCGAGGACGGCGCCCTGAAGGGCGAGATCAAGCAGAGG
CTGAAGCTGAAGGACGGCGGCCACTACGACGCTGAGGTCAAGACCACCTACAAGGCCAAGAAGCCCGTGC
AGCTGCCCGGCGCCTACAACGTCAACATCAAGTTGGACATCACCTCCCACAACGAGGACTACACCATCGT
GGAACAGTACGAACGCGCCGAGGGCCGCCACTCCACCGGCGGCATGGACGAACTGTACAAGAGCGCAGGA
GGACCAATGCCATCTGAATTGACCCCTGAGGAACGCTCCGAATTGAAAAATTCAATCGCCGAATTCCATA
CCTATCAGCTCGACCCCGGATCTTGCAGTTCACTGCATGCACAGCGCATCCACGCGCCCCCAGAATTGGT
GTGGTCTATCGTTCGCCGCTTTGACAAACCCCAAACGCACCGGCACTTCATAAAGTCATGTTCAGTTGAA
CAGAATTTCGAAATGCGAGTGGGCTGCACCAGAGATATAATAGTAATATCCGGTCTCCCTGCAAATACAT
CCACGGAGCGACTGGACATACTTGACGATGAAAGAAGAGTTACGGGCGCTTCTATAATTGGGGGCGAACA
CCGGCTGACTAACTATAAGGGCGTCACAACCGTTCACCGCTTCGAGAAGGAAAACCGCATCTGGACTGTA
GTGTTGGAAAGCTATGTAGTGGATATGCCTGAAGGAAATTCTGAAGACGACACTAGGATGCTTGCGGATA
CAGTCGTCAAACTTAACCTCCAGAAACTTGCTACTGTAGCGGAGGCTATGGCCCGGAACTCAGGTGATGG
CTCTGGCAGCCAGGTCACGGGCTCTGGTGCCACAAACTTCTCTCTGCTAAAGCAAGCAGGTGATGTTGAA
GAAAACCCCGGGCCTGGCGGTTCTATGGTGAGCAAGGGCGAGGAGCTGTTCACCGGGGTGGTGCCCATCC
TGGTCGAGCTGGACGGCGACGTAAACGGCCACAAGTTCAGCGTGTCCGGCGAGGGCGAGGGCGATGCCAC
CTACGGCAAGCTGACCCTGAAGTTCATCTGCACCACCGGCAAGCTGCCCGTGCCCTGGCCCACCCTCGTG
ACCACCCTGACCTACGGCGTGCAGTGCTTCAGCCGCTACCCCGACCACATGAAGCAGCACGACTTCTTCA
AGTCCGCCATGCCCGAAGGCTACGTCCAGGAGCGCACCATCTTCTTCAAGGACGACGGCAACTACAAGAC
CCGCGCCGAGGTGAAGTTCGAGGGCGACACCCTGGTGAACCGCATCGAGCTGAAGGGCATCGACTTCAAG
GAGGACGGCAACATCCTGGGGCACAAGCTGGAGTACAACTACAACAGCCACAACGTCTATATCATGGCCG
ACAAGCAGAAGAACGGCATCAAGGTGAACTTCAAGATCCGCCACAACATCGAGGACGGCAGCGTGCAGCT
CGCCGACCACTACCAGCAGAACACCCCCATCGGCGACGGCCCCGTGCTGCTGCCCGACAACCACTACCTG
AGCACCCAGTCCGCCCTGAGCAAAGACCCCAACGAGAAGCGCGATCACATGGTCCTGCTGGAGTTCGTGA
CCGCCGCCGGGATCACTCTCGGCATGGACGAGCTGTACAAGAGCGCAGGAGGAACGCGTGTGCCTTTGTA
TGGTTTTACTTCGATTTGTGGAAGAAGACCTGAGATGGAAGCTGCTGTTTCGACTATACCAAGATTCCTT
CAATCTTCCTCTGGTTCGATGTTAGATGGTCGGTTTGATCCTCAATCCGCCGCTCATTTCTTCGGTGTTT
ACGACGGCCATGGCGGTTCTCAGGTAGCGAACTATTGTAGAGAGAGGATGCATTTGGCTTTGGCGGAGGA
GATAGCTAAGGAGAAACCGATGCTCTGCGATGGTGATACGTGGCTGGAGAAGTGGAAGAAAGCTCTTTTC
AACTCGTTCCTGAGAGTTGACTCGGAGATTGAGTCAGTTGCGCCGGAGACGGTTGGGTCAACGTCGGTGG
TTGCCGTTGTTTTCCCGTCTCACATCTTCGTCGCTAACTGCGGTGACTCTAGAGCCGTTCTTTGCCGCGG
CAAAACTGCACTTCCATTATCCGTTGACCATAAACCGGATAGAGAAGATGAAGCTGCGAGGATTGAAGCC
GCAGGAGGGAAAGTGATTCAGTGGAATGGAGCTCGTGTTTTCGGTGTTCTCGCCATGTCGAGATCCATTG
GCGATAGATACTTGAAACCATCCATCATTCCTGATCCGGAAGTGACGGCTGTGAAGAGAGTAAAAGAAGA
TGATTGTCTGATTTTGGCGAGTGACGGGGTTTGGGATGTAATGACGGATGAAGAAGCGTGTGAGATGGCA
AGGAAGCGGATTCTCTTGTGGCACAAGAAAAACGCGGTGGCTGGGGATGCATCGTTGCTCGCGGATGAGC
GGAGAAAGGAAGGGAAAGATCCTGCGGCGATGTCCGCGGCTGAGTATTTGTCAAAGCTGGCGATACAGAG
AGGAAGCAAAGACAACATAAGTGTGGTGGTGGTTGATTTGAAGTAGTCTAGAGGGCCCGTTTAAACCCGC
TGATCAGCCTCGACTGTGCCTTCTAGTTGCCAGCCATCTGTTGTTTGCCCCTCCCCCGTGCCTTCCTTGA
CCCTGGAAGGTGCCACTCCCACTGTCCTTTCCTAATAAAATGAGGAAATTGCATCGCATTGTCTGAGTAG
GTGTCATTCTATTCTGGGGGGTGGGGTGGGGCAGGACAGCAAGGGGGAGGATTGGGAAGACAATAGCAGG
CATGCTGGGGATGCGGTGGGCTCTATGGCTTCTGAGGCGGAAAGAACCAGCTGGGGCTCTAGGGGGTATC
CCC
[124 nt withheld, positions 4344-4467]
C
[91 nt withheld, positions 4469-4559]
AGGGTGATGGTTCACGTACCTAGAAGTTCCTATTCCGAAGTTCCTATTCTCTAGAAAGTATAGGAACTTC
CTTGGCCAAAAAGCCTGAACTCACCGCGACGTCTGTCGAGAAGTTTCTGATCGAAAAGTTCGACAGCGTC
TCCGACCTGATGCAGCTCTCGGAGGGCGAAGAATCTCGTGCTTTCAGCTTCGATGTAGGAGGGCGTGGAT
ATGTCCTGCGGGTAAATAGCTGCGCCGATGGTTTCTACAAAGATCGTTATGTTTATCGGCACTTTGCATC
GGCCGCGCTCCCGATTCCGGAAGTGCTTGACATTGGGGAATTCAGCGAGAGCCTGACCTATTGCATCTCC
CGCCGTGCACAGGGTGTCACGTTGCAAGACCTGCCTGAAACCGAACTGCCCGCTGTTCTGCAGCCGGTCG
CGGAGGCCATGGATGCGATCGCTGCGGCCGATCTTAGCCAGACGAGCGGGTTCGGCCCATTCGGACCGCA
AGGAATCGGTCAATACACTACATGGCGTGATTTCATATGCGCGATTGCTGATCCCCATGTGTATCACTGG
CAAACTGTGATGGACGACACCGTCAGTGCGTCCGTCGCGCAGGCTCTCGATGAGCTGATGCTTTGGGCCG
AGGACTGCCCCGAAGTCCGGCACCTCGTGCACGCGGATTTCGGCTCCAACAATGTCCTGACGGACAATGG
CCGCATAACAGCGGTCATTGACTGGAGCGAGGCGATGTTCGGGGATTCCCAATACGAGGTCGCCAACATC
TTCTTCTGGAGGCCGTGGTTGGCTTGTATGGAGCAGCAGACGCGCTACTTCGAGCGGAGGCATCCGGAGC
TTGCAGGATCGCCGCGGCTCCGGGCGTATATGCTCCGCATTGGTCTTGACCAACTCTATCAGAGCTTGGT
TGACGGCAATTTCGATGATGCAGCTTGGGCGCAGGGTCGATGCGACGCAATCGTCCGATCCGGAGCCGGG
ACTGTCGGGCGTACACAAATCGCCCGCAGAAGCGCGGCCGTCTGGACCGATGGCTGTGTAGAAGTACTCG
CCGATAGTGGAAACCGACGCCCCAGCACTCGTCCGAGGGCAAAGGAATAGCACGTACTACGAGATTTCGA
TTCCACCGCCGCCTTCTATGAAAGGTTGGGCTTCGGAATCGTTTTCCGGGACGCCGGCTGGATGATCCTC
CAGCGCGGGGATCTCATGCTGGAGTTCTTCGCCCACCCCAACTTGTTTATTGCAGCTTATAATGGTTACA
AATAAAGCAATAGCATCACAAATTTCACAAATAAAGCATTTTTTTCACTGCATTCTAGTTGTGGTTTGTC
CAAACTCATCAATGTATCTTATCATGTCTGTATACCGTCGACCTCTAGCTAGAGCTTGGCGTAATCATGG
TCATAGCTGTTTCCTGTGTGAAATTGTTATCCGCTCACAATTCCACACAACATACGAGCCGGAAGCATAA
AGTGTAAAGCCTGGGGTGCCTAATGAGTGAGCTAACTCACATTAATTGCGTTGCGCTCACTGCCCGCTTT
CCAGTCGGGAAACCTGTCGTGCCAGCTGCATTAATGAATCGGCCAACGCGCGGGGAGAGGCGGTTTGCGT
ATTGGGCGCTCTTCCGCTTCCTCGCTCACTGACTCGCTGCGCTCGGTCGTTCGGCTGCGGCGAGCGGTAT
CAGCTCACTCAAAGGCGGTAATACGGTTATCCACAGAATCAGGGGATAACGCAGGAAAGAACATGTGAGC
AAAAGGCCAGCAAAAGGCCAGGAACCGTAAAAAGGCCGCGTTGCTGGCGTTTTTCCATAGGCTCCGCCCC
CCTGACGAGCATCACAAAAATCGACGCTCAAGTCAGAGGTGGCGAAACCCGACAGGACTATAAAGATACC
AGGCGTTTCCCCCTGGAAGCTCCCTCGTGCGCTCTCCTGTTCCGACCCTGCCGCTTACCGGATACCTGTC
CGCCTTTCTCCCTTCGGGAAGCGTGGCGCTTTCTCATAGCTCACGCTGTAGGTATCTCAGTTCGGTGTAG
GTCGTTCGCTCCAAGCTGGGCTGTGTGCACGAACCCCCCGTTCAGCCCGACCGCTGCGCCTTATCCGGTA
ACTATCGTCTTGAGTCCAACCCGGTAAGACACGACTTATCGCCACTGGCAGCAGCCACTGGTAACAGGAT
TAGCAGAGCGAGGTATGTAGGCGGTGCTACAGAGTTCTTGAAGTGGTGGCCTAACTACGGCTACACTAGA
AGAACAGTATTTGGTATCTGCGCTCTGCTGAAGCCAGTTACCTTCGGAAAAAGAGTTGGTAGCTCTTGAT
CCGGCAAACAAACCACCGCTGGTAGCGGTGGTTTTTTTGTTTGCAAGCAGCAGATTACGCGCAGAAAAAA
AGGATCTCAAGAAGATCCTTTGATCTTTTCTACGGGGTCTGACGCTCAGTGGAACGAAAACTCACGTTAA
GGGATTTTGGTCATGAGATTATCAAAAAGGATCTTCACCTAGATCCTTTTAAATTAAAAATGAAGTTTTA
AATCAATCTAAAGTATATATGAGTAAACTTGGTCTGACAGTTACCAATGCTTAATCAGTGAGGCACCTAT
CTCAGCGATCTGTCTATTTCGTTCATCCATAGTTGCCTGACTCCCCGTCGTGTAGATAACTACGATACGG
GAGGGCTTACCATCTGGCCCCAGTGCTGCAATGATACCGCGAGACCCACGCTCACCGGCTCCAGATTTAT
CAGCAATAAACCAGCCAGCCGGAAGGGCCGAGCGCAGAAGTGGTCCTGCAACTTTATCCGCCTCCATCCA
GTCTATTAATTGTTGCCGGGAAGCTAGAGTAAGTAGTTCGCCAGTTAATAGTTTGCGCAACGTTGTTGCC
ATTGCTACAGGCATCGTGGTGTCACGCTCGTCGTTTGGTATGGCTTCATTCAGCTCCGGTTCCCAACGAT
CAAGGCGAGTTACATGATCCCCCATGTTGTGCAAAAAAGCGGTTAGCTCCTTCGGTCCTCCGATCGTTGT
CAGAAGTAAGTTGGCCGCAGTGTTATCACTCATGGTTATGGCAGCACTGCATAATTCTCTTACTGTCATG
CCATCCGTAAGATGCTTTTCTGTGACTGGTGAGTACTCAACCAAGTCATTCTGAGAATAGTGTATGCGGC
GACCGAGTTGCTCTTGCCCGGCGTCAATACGGGATAATACCGCGCCACATAGCAGAACTTTAAAAGTGCT
CATCATTGGAAAACGTTCTTCGGGGCGAAAACTCTCAAGGATCTTACCGCTGTTGAGATCCAGTTCGATG
TAACCCACTCGTGCACCCAACTGATCTTCAGCATCTTTTACTTTCACCAGCGTTTCTGGGTGAGCAAAAA
CAGGAAGGCAAAATGCCGCAAAAAAGGGAATAAGGGCGACACGGAAATGTTGAATACTCATACTCTTCCT
TTTTCAATATTATTGAAGCATTTATCAGGGTTATTGTCTCATGAGCGGATACATATTTGAATGTATTTAG
AAAAATAAACAAATAGGGGTTCCGCGCACATTTCCCCGAAAAGTGCCACCTGACGTC
